Addgene plasmid #247637: pDQM138
Purpose: to generate mRNA for membrane mGold2s for zebrafish
Depositing lab: Gokul Upadhyayula. Depositing organization: University of California, Berkeley. Publication: Systematic comparison of mStayGold and mGold2 variants for live imaging in zebrafish. Tschanz A, Matus DQ, Swinburne I. MicroPubl Biol. 2025 Nov 25;2025:10.17912/micropub.biology.001847. doi: 10.17912/micropub.biology.001847. eCollection 2025. PubMed 41426965.
Backbone
  Vector backbone: pTwist Amp High Copy
  Backbone manufacturer: Twist
  Backbone size w/o insert (bp): 3948
  Total vector size (bp): 5068
  Vector type: zebrafish mRNA expression using SP6
Growth in bacteria
  Bacterial resistance: Ampicillin, 100 μg/mL
  Growth temperature: 37°C
  Growth strain: DH5alpha
  Copy number: High Copy
Gene/Insert
  Gene/Insert name: 2x Lyn Kinase membrane localization sequence
  Species: Synthetic
  Insert size (bp): 126
  Tag / fusion protein: mGold2s (C terminal on insert)
  Cloning method: Gibson Cloning
  Sequencing primers: 5′ ATTTAGGTGACACTATAGaCTAGTGC
Resource information
  A portion of this plasmid was derived from a plasmid made by: mGold2s (doi: 10.1038/s41467-025-58223-5) was codon optimized using iCodon (https://bazzinilab.shinyapps.io/icodon/) and synthesized at Twist
Terms and licenses: Academic/Nonprofit Terms; Industry Terms: Not Available to Industry
How to cite: pDQM138 was a gift from Gokul Upadhyayula (Addgene plasmid # 247637 ; http://n2t.net/addgene:247637 ; RRID:Addgene_247637)
