[The description below was written by a language model from this plasmid's Addgene catalogue record and pLannotate feature annotations shown in this document.]
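Description:
pDQM138 is a bacterial plasmid used as an in vitro transcription template for making mRNA that encodes a membrane-targeted yellow fluorescent protein, mGold2s, for expression in zebrafish. It is built on the Twist pTwist Amp High Copy backbone and is propagated in E. coli through a high-copy ColE1/pUC-type origin. Selection is with ampicillin, conferred by a β-lactamase gene under its own bla promoter.

The payload begins with a bacteriophage SP6 promoter at the very start of the sequenced record, which lets SP6 RNA polymerase transcribe the downstream coding region. The insert is a synthetic 126 bp segment encoding two copies of the Lyn kinase membrane localization sequence, a short lipid-modified motif that anchors a fusion partner to the plasma membrane. mGold2s is fused at its C terminus. The mGold2s sequence was codon optimized and synthesized, and the parts were assembled by Gibson cloning. The automated annotation labels the fluorescent protein reading frame as mVenus. This most likely reflects close sequence similarity among yellow Aequorea-derived proteins and not a different reporter. Downstream lie an SV40 poly(A) signal region and an adjoining SV40 large T fragment, both annotated on the reverse strand. Small attB1 and lacZα remnants appear to be backbone leftovers.

The catalogue lists a total size of 5068 bp, but the sequenced record behind the feature table is 3395 nt. The record does not explain this discrepancy. The plasmid comes from a study comparing mStayGold and mGold2 variants for live imaging in zebrafish, where the resulting mRNA would label cell membranes.
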