Features (pLannotate 1.2.2; 9 found; start..end, strand, type, name):
      1..19      +  promoter       SP6 promoter: promoter for bacteriophage SP6 RNA polymerase
    163..879     +  CDS            mVenus: mVenus is a basic (constitutively fluorescent) yellow fluorescent protein published in 2006, derived from Aequorea victoria. It is reported to be a rapidly-maturing monomer with moderate acid sensitivity.
    957..1078    -  polyA_signal   SV40 poly(A) signal: SV40 polyadenylation signal
   1104..1247    -  CDS            LT_SV40 (fragment): Experimental evidence at protein level: Swiss-Prot protein existence level 1. Isoform 17kT antigen targets host RBL2 for degradation and promotes cell proliferation. Transactivates host cyclin A promoter through its J domain. From Simian virus 40 (SV40).
   1419..2007    -  rep_origin     ori: high-copy-number ColE1/pMB1/pBR322/pUC origin of replication
   2124..2148    -  protein_bind   attB1: mutant version of attB; recombination site for the Gateway® BP reaction BP Clonase™
   2248..3108    -  CDS            AmpR: β-lactamase; bla; confers resistance to ampicillin, carbenicillin, and related antibiotics
   3109..3213    -  promoter       AmpR promoter: bla
   3300..3343    -  CDS            lacZα (fragment): LacZα fragment of β-galactosidase; lacZ fragment
>Addgene plasmid #247637 | pDQM138 | addgene full sequence | sequence record 496950 | Addgene NGS Result
ATTTAGGTGACACTATAGACTAGTGCCACCATGGGCTGCATCAAGAGCAAGCGTAAGGACAACCTGAACG
ATGATGAAGCTGCTATGGGATGTATCAAATCTAAGCGTAAGGATAACCTTAATGATGATGAGGGAGCAGC
TGCTCCCGCTGCTGCTGGATCCATGGCGAGCAAGGGCGAAGAGCTGTTCACCGGAGTCGTCCCCATCCTG
GTCGAACTGGATGGAGACATCAACGGTCACAAGTTCAGCGTCTCCGGCGAGGGCGAGGGTGATGCTACCT
ACGGCAAGCTGACCCTGAAGTTCATCTGCACCACCGGCAAGCTGCCTGTCCCCTGGCCCACCCTCGTGAC
CAGCCTGGGCTACGGCCTGCAGTGCTTCGCTCGCTACCCTGATAACATGAAGCGTCACGATTTCTTCAAG
TCCGCTATGCCCGAAGGATACGTCCAGGAGCGTACCATCTTCTTCGAGGATGACGGCAACTACAAGACCC
GCGCTGAAGTCAAGTTTGAAGGCGGAACCCTGGTGAATCGCGTCGAACTGAAGGGAATCGACTTCAAGGA
GGACGGCAACATCCTGGGGCACAAGCTGGAATACAACTACAACTGCCACAACGTCTTTATCACCGCCGAT
AGACAGCAAAACGGCATCAAAGTCAACTTCAAGATCCGTCACAACATCGAAGTCGGAGGCGTGCAGCTCG
CCGACCACTACCAGCAGAACACCCCCATTGGCGATGGACCCGTCCTGCTGCCCGACAACCACTACCTGAG
CTACCAATCCAAGCTGTCCAAAGATCCCAATGAGAAACGCGATCACATGGTCCTGCTGGAGTTCGTGACC
GCCGCCGGAATCACTCTCTCAATGGATGAGCTGTACAAGTAAGAATTCATACGTATCCGGAACCGGTGCT
AGCTTGACTGACTGAGATACAGCGTACCTTCAGCTCACAGACATGATAAGATACATTGATGAGTTTGGAC
AAACCACAACTAGAATGCAGTGAAAAAAATGCTTTATTTGTGAAATTTGTGATGCTATTGCTTTATTTGT
AACCATTATAAGCTGCAATAAACAAGTTAACAACAACAATTGCATTCATTTTATGTTTCAGGTTCAGGGG
GAGGTGTGGGAGGTTTTTTAAAGCAAGTAAAACCTCTACAAATGTGGTATTGGCAGGCTAGGTGGAGGCT
CAGTGATGATAAGTCTGCGATGGTGGATGCATGTGTCATGGTCATAGCTGTTTCCTGTGTGAAATTGTTA
TCCGCTCAGAGGGCACAATCCTATTCCGCGCTATCCGACAATCTCCAAGACATTAGGTGGAGTTCAGTTC
GGCGTATGGCATATGTCGCTGGAAAGAACATGTGAGCAAAAGGCCAGCAAAAGGCCAGGAACCGTAAAAA
GGCCGCGTTGCTGGCGTTTTTCCATAGGCTCCGCCCCCCTGACGAGCATCACAAAAATCGACGCTCAAGT
CAGAGGTGGCGAAACCCGACAGGACTATAAAGATACCAGGCGTTTCCCCCTGGAAGCTCCCTCGTGCGCT
CTCCTGTTCCGACCCTGCCGCTTACCGGATACCTGTCCGCCTTTCTCCCTTCGGGAAGCGTGGCGCTTTC
TCATAGCTCACGCTGTAGGTATCTCAGTTCGGTGTAGGTCGTTCGCTCCAAGCTGGGCTGTGTGCACGAA
CCCCCCGTTCAGCCCGACCGCTGCGCCTTATCCGGTAACTATCGTCTTGAGTCCAACCCGGTAAGACACG
ACTTATCGCCACTGGCAGCAGCCACTGGTAACAGGATTAGCAGAGCGAGGTATGTAGGCGGTGCTACAGA
GTTCTTGAAGTGGTGGCCTAACTACGGCTACACTAGAAGAACAGTATTTGGTATCTGCGCTCTGCTGAAG
CCAGTTACCTTCGGAAAAAGAGTTGGTAGCTCTTGATCCGGCAAACAAACCACCGCTGGTAGCGGTGGTT
TTTTTGTTTGCAAGCAGCAGATTACGCGCAGAAAAAAAGGATCTCAAGAAGATCCTTTGATCTTTTCTAC
GGGGTCTGACGCTCTATTCAACAAAGCCGCCGTCCCGTCAAGTCAGCGTAAATGGGTAGGGGGCTTCAAA
TCGTCCTCGTGATACCAATTCGGAGCCTGCTTTTTTGTACAAACTTGTTGATAATGGCAATTCAAGGATC
TTCACCTAGATCCTTTTAAATTAAAAATGAAGTTTTAAATCAATCTAAAGTATATATGAGTAAACTTGGT
CTGACAGTTACCAATGCTTAATCAGTGAGGCACCTATCTCAGCGATCTGTCTATTTCGTTCATCCATAGT
TGCCTGACTCCCCGTCGTGTAGATAACTACGATACGGGAGGGCTTACCATCTGGCCCCAGTGCTGCAATG
ATACCGCGAGAGCCACGCTCACCGGCTCCAGATTTATCAGCAATAAACCAGCCAGCCGGAAGGGCCGAGC
GCAGAAGTGGTCCTGCAACTTTATCCGCCTCCATCCAGTCTATTAATTGTTGCCGGGAAGCTAGAGTAAG
TAGTTCGCCAGTTAATAGTTTGCGCAACGTTGTTGCCATTGCTACAGGCATCGTGGTGTCACGCTCGTCG
TTTGGTATGGCTTCATTCAGCTCCGGTTCCCAACGATCAAGGCGAGTTACATGATCCCCCATGTTGTGCA
AAAAAGCGGTTAGCTCCTTCGGTCCTCCGATCGTTGTCAGAAGTAAGTTGGCCGCAGTGTTATCACTCAT
GGTTATGGCAGCACTGCATAATTCTCTTACTGTCATGCCATCCGTAAGATGCTTTTCTGTGACTGGTGAG
TACTCAACCAAGTCATTCTGAGAATAGTGTATGCGGCGACCGAGTTGCTCTTGCCCGGCGTCAATACGGG
ATAATACCGCGCCACATAGCAGAACTTTAAAAGTGCTCATCATTGGAAAACGTTCTTCGGGGCGAAAACT
CTCAAGGATCTTACCGCTGTTGAGATCCAGTTCGATGTAACCCACTCGTGCACCCAACTGATCTTCAGCA
TCTTTTACTTTCACCAGCGTTTCTGGGTGAGCAAAAACAGGAAGGCAAAATGCCGCAAAAAAGGGAATAA
GGGCGACACGGAAATGTTGAATACTCATACTCTTCCTTTTTCAATATTATTGAAGCATTTATCAGGGTTA
TTGTCTCATGAGCGGATACATATTTGAATGTATTTAGAAAAATAAACAAATAGGGGTTCCGCGCACATTT
CCCCGAAAAGTGCCAGATACCTGAAACAAAACCCATCGTACGGCCAAGGAAGTCTCCAATAACTGTGATC
CACCACAAGCGCCAGGGTTTTCCCAGTCACGACGTTGTAAAACGACGGCCAGTCATGCATAATCCGCACG
CATCTGGAATAAGGAAGTGCCATTCCGCCTGACCT
